Addgene plasmid #87791: tet-pLKO shMKP1.v2 puro
Purpose: Expresses an inducible short hairpin targeting human MKP1 sequence
Depositing lab: Kevin Janes. Depositing organization: University of Virginia. Publication: Profiling Subcellular Protein Phosphatase Responses to Coxsackievirus B3 Infection of Cardiomyocytes. Shah M, Smolko CM, Kinicki S, Chapman ZD, Brautigan DL, Janes KA. Mol Cell Proteomics. 2017 Apr;16(4 suppl 1):S244-S262. doi: 10.1074/mcp.O116.063487. Epub 2017 Feb 7. PubMed 28174228.
Backbone
  Vector backbone: Tet PLKO puro
  Backbone manufacturer: Plasmid #21915
  Backbone size w/o insert (bp): 10633
  Total vector size (bp): 8816
  Vector type: Mammalian Expression, Lentiviral
  Selectable markers: Puromycin
Growth in bacteria
  Bacterial resistance: Ampicillin, 100 μg/mL
  Growth temperature: 30°C
  Growth strain: NEB Stable
  Copy number: Low Copy
Gene/Insert
  Gene/Insert name: shMKP1
  gRNA/shRNA sequence: TCGAGAGGGCTGGTCCTTATT
  Species: H. sapiens (human)
  GenBank ID: NM_004417.3
  Entrez Gene: DUSP1 (a.k.a. CL100, HVH1, MKP-1, MKP1, PTPN10)
  Promoter: TRE tight
  Cloning method: Restriction Enzyme; 5′ cloning site AgeI (unknown if destroyed); 3′ cloning site EcoRI (unknown if destroyed)
  Sequencing primers: 5′ GGCAGGGATATTCACCATTATCGTTTCAGA
Terms and licenses: Academic/Nonprofit Terms; Industry Terms: Not Available to Industry
How to cite: tet-pLKO shMKP1.v2 puro was a gift from Kevin Janes (Addgene plasmid # 87791 ; http://n2t.net/addgene:87791 ; RRID:Addgene_87791)
