[The description below was written by a language model from this plasmid's Addgene catalogue record and pLannotate feature annotations shown in this document.]
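Description:
tet-pLKO shMKP1.v2 puro is a third-generation, self-inactivating HIV-1 lentiviral vector for doxycycline-inducible knockdown of human DUSP1 (MKP1/MKP-1). It is built on the Tet-pLKO-puro backbone, with the short hairpin cloned between AgeI and EcoRI. In bacteria it is maintained through a ColE1/pUC-type origin and selected with ampicillin via β-lactamase. The catalogue lists it as low copy and propagated in a recombination-tolerant strain, as is common for LTR-containing plasmids. An f1 origin, an SV40 origin and leftover lac/lacZα fragments are backbone remnants. The total size of 8,816 bp is smaller than the listed empty backbone, which is consistent with the hairpin replacing a larger stuffer fragment, although the record does not say this explicitly.

The viral genome is transcribed from an RSV promoter fused to a truncated 5' LTR. It carries the Ψ packaging signal, a partial gag region, the RRE for Rev-dependent export, the cPPT/CTS and a ΔU3 3' LTR followed by an SV40 poly(A) signal. The catalogue names the promoter as "TRE tight", but the feature table annotates an H1-2O2 promoter, a human H1 Pol III promoter variant with tet operator sites, directly upstream of the hairpin position. The hairpin itself is not annotated.

Downstream, a human PGK promoter with a rabbit β-globin intron drives a bicistronic tetR–EMCV IRES–PuroR transcript. Transduced cells are therefore puromycin-selectable and constitutively make the Tet repressor. TetR silences the H1 promoter until doxycycline releases it, which switches on shRNA expression from a single vector. The associated work concerns phosphatase responses in cardiomyocytes infected with coxsackievirus B3.
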