Features (pLannotate 1.2.2; 29 found; start..end, strand, type, name):
     25..613     +  rep_origin     ori: high-copy-number ColE1/pMB1/pBR322/pUC origin of replication
    796..888     +  CDS            lacI (fragment): lac repressor; lacI; The lac repressor binds to the lac operator to inhibit transcription in E. coli. This inhibition can be relieved by adding lactose or isopropyl-β-D-thiogalactopyranoside (IPTG).
    901..922     +  protein_bind   CAP binding site: CAP binding activates transcription in the presence of cAMP. E. coli catabolite activator protein
    937..967     +  promoter       lac promoter: promoter for the E. coli lac operon
    975..991     +  protein_bind   lac operator: The lac repressor binds to the lac operator to inhibit transcription in E. coli. This inhibition can be relieved by adding lactose or isopropyl-β-D-thiogalactopyranoside (IPTG). lac repressor encoded by lacI
   1036..1054    +  promoter       T3 promoter: promoter for bacteriophage T3 RNA polymerase
   1082..1308    +  promoter       RSV promoter: Rous sarcoma virus enhancer/promoter
   1309..1489    +  LTR            5' LTR (truncated): truncated 5' long terminal repeat (LTR) from HIV-1
   1536..1661    +  misc_feature   HIV-1 Ψ: packaging signal of human immunodeficiency virus type 1
   1645..2008    +  CDS            HIV-1 gag (fragment): gag protein from human immunodeficiency virus 1; gag
   2154..2387    +  misc_feature   RRE: The Rev response element (RRE) of HIV-1 allows for Rev-dependent mRNA export from the nucleus to the cytoplasm.
   2764..2864    +  CDS            Rev (fragment): human immunodeficiency virus 1 (HIV-1) Rev protein; rev; enhances nuclear export of unspliced and incompletely spliced viral mRNAs
   2905..2999    +  promoter       H1-2O2 promoter: doxycycline-inducible variant of the human H1 RNA promoter (Henriksen et al., 2007)
   3100..3217    +  misc_feature   cPPT/CTS: central polypurine tract and central termination sequence of HIV-1
   3266..3776    +  promoter       hPGK promoter: human phosphoglycerate kinase 1 promoter
   3785..4357    +  intron         β-globin intron: intron from rabbit β-globin gene
   4412..4430    +  promoter       T7 promoter: promoter for bacteriophage T7 RNA polymerase
   4441..5061    +  CDS            tetR: TETR2_ECOLX - Experimental evidence at protein level: Swiss-Prot protein existence level 1. TetR is the repressor of the tetracycline resistance element; its N-terminal region forms a helix-turn-helix structure and binds DNA. Binding of tetracycline to TetR reduces the repressor affinity for the tetracycline resistance gene (tetA) promoter operator sites. From Escherichia coli.
   5207..5669    +  misc_feature   IRES: internal ribosome entry site (IRES) of the encephalomyocarditis virus (EMCV)
   5689..6288    +  CDS            PuroR: puromycin N-acetyltransferase; pac from Streptomyces alboniger; confers resistance to puromycin
   6331..6414    +  CDS            nef (fragment): NEF_HV1Z2 - Experimental evidence at protein level: Swiss-Prot protein existence level 1. Extracellular Nef protein targets CD4(+) T-lymphocytes for apoptosis by interacting with CXCR4 surface receptors. From Human immunodeficiency virus type 1 group M subtype D (isolate Z2/CDC-Z34) (HIV-1).
   6416..6649    +  LTR            3' LTR (ΔU3): self-inactivating 3' long terminal repeat (LTR) from HIV-1
   6721..6842    +  polyA_signal   SV40 poly(A) signal: SV40 polyadenylation signal
   6882..7017    +  rep_origin     SV40 ori: SV40 origin of replication
   7038..7056    -  promoter       T7 promoter: promoter for bacteriophage T7 RNA polymerase
   7064..7219    +  CDS            lacZα (fragment): LacZα fragment of β-galactosidase; lacZ fragment
   7224..7652    +  rep_origin     f1 ori (sequence partly withheld): f1 bacteriophage origin of replication; arrow indicates direction of (+) strand synthesis
   7705..7809    +  promoter       AmpR promoter: bla
   7810..8670    +  CDS            AmpR: β-lactamase; bla; confers resistance to ampicillin, carbenicillin, and related antibiotics
>Addgene plasmid #87791 | tet-pLKO shMKP1.v2 puro | addgene full sequence | sequence record 174440 | Addgene NGS Result
CGTAGAAAAGATCAAAGGATCTTCTTGAGATCCTTTTTTTCTGCGCGTAATCTGCTGCTTGCAAACAAAA
AAACCACCGCTACCAGCGGTGGTTTGTTTGCCGGATCAAGAGCTACCAACTCTTTTTCCGAAGGTAACTG
GCTTCAGCAGAGCGCAGATACCAAATACTGTTCTTCTAGTGTAGCCGTAGTTAGGCCACCACTTCAAGAA
CTCTGTAGCACCGCCTACATACCTCGCTCTGCTAATCCTGTTACCAGTGGCTGCTGCCAGTGGCGATAAG
TCGTGTCTTACCGGGTTGGACTCAAGACGATAGTTACCGGATAAGGCGCAGCGGTCGGGCTGAACGGGGG
GTTCGTGCACACAGCCCAGCTTGGAGCGAACGACCTACACCGAACTGAGATACCTACAGCGTGAGCTATG
AGAAAGCGCCACGCTTCCCGAAGGGAGAAAGGCGGACAGGTATCCGGTAAGCGGCAGGGTCGGAACAGGA
GAGCGCACGAGGGAGCTTCCAGGGGGAAACGCCTGGTATCTTTATAGTCCTGTCGGGTTTCGCCACCTCT
GACTTGAGCGTCGATTTTTGTGATGCTCGTCAGGGGGGCGGAGCCTATGGAAAAACGCCAGCAACGCGGC
CTTTTTACGGTTCCTGGCCTTTTGCTGGCCTTTTGCTCACATGTTCTTTCCTGCGTTATCCCCTGATTCT
GTGGATAACCGTATTACCGCCTTTGAGTGAGCTGATACCGCTCGCCGCAGCCGAACGACCGAGCGCAGCG
AGTCAGTGAGCGAGGAAGCGGAAGAGCGCCCAATACGCAAACCGCCTCTCCCCGCGCGTTGGCCGATTCA
TTAATGCAGCTGGCACGACAGGTTTCCCGACTGGAAAGCGGGCAGTGAGCGCAACGCAATTAATGTGAGT
TAGCTCACTCATTAGGCACCCCAGGCTTTACACTTTATGCTTCCGGCTCGTATGTTGTGTGGAATTGTGA
GCGGATAACAATTTCACACAGGAAACAGCTATGACCATGATTACGCCAAGCGCGCAATTAACCCTCACTA
AAGGGAACAAAAGCTGGAGCTGCAAGCTTAATGTAGTCTTATGCAATACTCTTGTAGTCTTGCAACATGG
TAACGATGAGTTAGCAACATGCCTTACAAGGAGAGAAAAAGCACCGTGCATGCCGATTGGTGGAAGTAAG
GTGGTACGATCGTGCCTTATTAGGAAGGCAACAGACGGGTCTGACATGGATTGGACGAACCACTGAATTG
CCGCATTGCAGAGATATTGTATTTAAGTGCCTAGCTCGATACATAAACGGGTCTCTCTGGTTAGACCAGA
TCTGAGCCTGGGAGCTCTCTGGCTAACTAGGGAACCCACTGCTTAAGCCTCAATAAAGCTTGCCTTGAGT
GCTTCAAGTAGTGTGTGCCCGTCTGTTGTGTGACTCTGGTAACTAGAGATCCCTCAGACCCTTTTAGTCA
GTGTGGAAAATCTCTAGCAGTGGCGCCCGAACAGGGACTTGAAAGCGAAAGGGAAACCAGAGGAGCTCTC
TCGACGCAGGACTCGGCTTGCTGAAGCGCGCACGGCAAGAGGCGAGGGGCGGCGACTGGTGAGTACGCCA
AAAATTTTGACTAGCGGAGGCTAGAAGGAGAGAGATGGGTGCGAGAGCGTCAGTATTAAGCGGGGGAGAA
TTAGATCGCGATGGGAAAAAATTCGGTTAAGGCCAGGGGGAAAGAAAAAATATAAATTAAAACATATAGT
ATGGGCAAGCAGGGAGCTAGAACGATTCGCAGTTAATCCTGGCCTGTTAGAAACATCAGAAGGCTGTAGA
CAAATACTGGGACAGCTACAACCATCCCTTCAGACAGGATCAGAAGAACTTAGATCATTATATAATACAG
TAGCAACCCTCTATTGTGTGCATCAAAGGATAGAGATAAAAGACACCAAGGAAGCTTTAGACAAGATAGA
GGAAGAGCAAAACAAAAGTAAGACCACCGCACAGCAAGCGGCCGCTGATCTTCAGACCTGGAGGAGGAGA
TATGAGGGACAATTGGAGAAGTGAATTATATAAATATAAAGTAGTAAAAATTGAACCATTAGGAGTAGCA
CCCACCAAGGCAAAGAGAAGAGTGGTGCAGAGAGAAAAAAGAGCAGTGGGAATAGGAGCTTTGTTCCTTG
GGTTCTTGGGAGCAGCAGGAAGCACTATGGGCGCAGCGTCAATGACGCTGACGGTACAGGCCAGACAATT
ATTGTCTGGTATAGTGCAGCAGCAGAACAATTTGCTGAGGGCTATTGAGGCGCAACAGCATCTGTTGCAA
CTCACAGTCTGGGGCATCAAGCAGCTCCAGGCAAGAATCCTGGCTGTGGAAAGATACCTAAAGGATCAAC
AGCTCCTGGGGATTTGGGGTTGCTCTGGAAAACTCATTTGCACCACTGCTGTGCCTTGGAATGCTAGTTG
GAGTAATAAATCTCTGGAACAGATTTGGAATCACACGACCTGGATGGAGTGGGACAGAGAAATTAACAAT
TACACAAGCTTAATACACTCCTTAATTGAAGAATCGCAAAACCAGCAAGAAAAGAATGAACAAGAATTAT
TGGAATTAGATAAATGGGCAAGTTTGTGGAATTGGTTTAACATAACAAATTGGCTGTGGTATATAAAATT
ATTCATAATGATAGTAGGAGGCTTGGTAGGTTTAAGAATAGTTTTTGCTGTACTTTCTATAGTGAATAGA
GTTAGGCAGGGATATTCACCATTATCGTTTCAGACCCACCTCCCAACCCCGAGGGGACCCGACAGGCCCG
AAGGAATAGAAGAAGAAGGTGGAGAGAGAGACAGAGACAGATCCATTCGATTAGTGAACGGATCTCGACG
GTATCGATCACGAGACTAGCCTCGAGCGGCCGCAATATTTGCATGTCGCTATGTGTTCTGGGAAATCACC
ATAAACGTGAAATCCCTATCAGTGATAGAGACTTATAAGTTCCCTATCAGTGATAGAGACACCGGTCGAG
AGGGCTGGTCCTTATTCTGCAGAATAAGGACCAGCCCTCTCGATTTTTGAATTCTCGACCTCGAGACAAA
TGGCAGTATTCATCCACAATTTTAAAAGAAAAGGGGGGATTGGGGGGTACAGTGCAGGGGAAAGAATAGT
AGACATAATAGCAACAGACATACAAACTAAAGAATTACAAAAACAAATTACAAAAATTCAAAATTTTCGG
GTTTATTACAGGGACAGCAGAGATCCACTTTGGCCGCGGCTCGAGGGGGTTGGGGTTGCGCCTTTTCCAA
GGCAGCCCTGGGTTTGCGCAGGGACGCGGCTGCTCTGGGCGTGGTTCCGGGAAACGCAGCGGCGCCGACC
CTGGGTCTCGCACATTCTTCACGTCCGTTCGCAGCGTCACCCGGATCTTCGCCGCTACCCTTGTGGGCCC
CCCGGCGACGCTTCCTGCTCCGCCCCTAAGTCGGGAAGGTTCCTTGCGGTTCGCGGCGTGCCGGACGTGA
CAAACGGAAGCCGCACGTCTCACTAGTACCCTCGCAGACGGACAGCGCCAGGGAGCAATGGCAGCGCGCC
GACCGCGATGGGCTGTGGCCAATAGCGGCTGCTCAGCAGGGCGCGCCGAGAGCAGCGGCCGGGAAGGGGC
GGTGCGGGAGGCGGGGTGTGGGGCGGTAGTGTGGGCCCTGTTCCTGCCCGCGCGGTGTTCCGCATTCTGC
AAGCCTCCGGAGCGCACGTCGGCAGTCGGCTCCCTCGTTGACCGAATCACCGACCTCTCTCCCCAGGGGG
ATCTGTGAGTTTGGGGACCCTTGATTGTTCTTTCTTTTTCGCTATTGTAAAATTCATGTTATATGGAGGG
GGCAAAGTTTTCAGGGTGTTGTTTAGAATGGGAAGATGTCCCTTGTATCACCATGGACCCTCATGATAAT
TTTGTTTCTTTCACTTTCTACTCTGTTGACAACCATTGTCTCCTCTTATTTTCTTTTCATTTTCTGTAAC
TTTTTCGTTAAACTTTAGCTTGCATTTGTAACGAATTTTTAAATTCACTTTTGTTTATTTGTCAGATTGT
AAGTACTTTCTCTAATCACTTTTTTTTCAAGGCAATCAGGGTATATTATATTGTACTTCAGCACAGTTTT
AGAGAACAATTGTTATAATTAAATGATAAGGTAGAATATTTCTGCATATAAATTCTGGCTGGCGTGGAAA
TATTCTTATTGGTAGAAACAACTACATCCTGGTCATCATCCTGCCTTTCTCTTTATGGTTACAATGATAT
ACACTGTTTGAGATGAGGATAAAATACTCTGAGTCCAAACCGGGCCCCTCTGCTAACCATGTTCATGCCT
TCTTCTTTTTCCTACAGCTCCTGGGCAACGTGCTGGTTATTGTGCTGTCTCATCATTTTGGCAAAGAATT
GTAATACGACTCACTATAGGGCGAATTGATATGTCTAGATTAGATAAAAGTAAAGTGATTAACAGCGCAT
TAGAGCTGCTTAATGAGGTCGGAATCGAAGGTTTAACAACCCGTAAACTCGCCCAGAAGCTAGGTGTAGA
GCAGCCTACATTGTATTGGCATGTAAAAAATAAGCGGGCTTTGCTCGACGCCTTAGCCATTGAGATGTTA
GATAGGCACCATACTCACTTTTGCCCTTTAGAAGGGGAAAGCTGGCAAGATTTTTTACGTAATAACGCTA
AAAGTTTTAGATGTGCTTTACTAAGTCATCGCGATGGAGCAAAAGTACATTTAGGTACACGGCCTACAGA
AAAACAGTATGAAACTCTCGAAAATCAATTAGCCTTTTTATGCCAACAAGGTTTTTCACTAGAGAATGCA
TTATATGCACTCAGCGCTGTGGGGCATTTTACTTTAGGTTGCGTATTGGAAGATCAAGAGCATCAAGTCG
CTAAAGAAGAAAGGGAAACACCTACTACTGATAGTATGCCGCCATTATTACGACAAGCTATCGAATTATT
TGATCACCAAGGTGCAGAGCCAGCCTTCTTATTCGGCCTTGAATTGATCATATGCGGATTAGAAAAACAA
CTTAAATGTGAAAGTGGGTCCGCGTACAGCGGCTCCCGGGAGTTCTAGGGATCTGCCCCTCTCCCTCCCC
CCCCCCTAACGTTACTGGCCGAAGCCGCTTGGAATAAGGCCGGTGTGCGTTTGTCTATATGTTATTTTCC
ACCATATTGCCGTCTTTTGGCAATGTGAGGGCCCGGAAACCTGGCCCTGTCTTCTTGACGAGCATTCCTA
GGGGTCTTTCCCCTCTCGCCAAAGGAATGCAAGGTCTGTTGAATGTCGTGAAGGAAGCAGTTCCTCTGGA
AGCTTCTTGAAGACAAACAACGTCTGTAGCGACCCTTTGCAGGCAGCGGAACCCCCCACCTGGCGACAGG
TGCCTCTGCGGCCAAAAGCCACGTGTATAAGATACACCTGCAAAGGCGGCACAACCCCAGTGCCACGTTG
TGAGTTGGATAGTTGTGGAAAGAGTCAAATGGCTCTCCTCAAGCGTATTCAACAAGGGGCTGAAGGATGC
CCAGAAGGTACCCCATTGTATGGGATCTGATCTGGGGCCTCGGTGCACATGCTTTACATGTGTTTAGTCG
AGGTTAAAAAAACGTCTAGGCCCCCCGAACCACGGGGACGTGGTTTTCCTTTGAAAAACACGATGATAAG
GATCCACCGGAGCTTACCATGACCGAGTACAAGCCCACGGTGCGCCTCGCCACCCGCGACGACGTCCCCA
GGGCCGTACGCACCCTCGCCGCCGCGTTCGCCGACTACCCCGCCACGCGCCACACCGTCGATCCGGACCG
CCACATCGAGCGGGTCACCGAGCTGCAAGAACTCTTCCTCACGCGCGTCGGGCTCGACATCGGCAAGGTG
TGGGTCGCGGACGACGGCGCCGCGGTGGCGGTCTGGACCACGCCGGAGAGCGTCGAAGCGGGGGCGGTGT
TCGCCGAGATCGGCCCGCGCATGGCCGAGTTGAGCGGTTCCCGGCTGGCCGCGCAGCAACAGATGGAAGG
CCTCCTGGCGCCGCACCGGCCCAAGGAGCCCGCGTGGTTCCTGGCCACCGTCGGCGTCTCGCCCGACCAC
CAGGGCAAGGGTCTGGGCAGCGCCGTCGTGCTCCCCGGAGTGGAGGCGGCCGAGCGCGCCGGGGTGCCCG
CCTTCCTGGAGACCTCCGCGCCCCGCAACCTCCCCTTCTACGAGCGGCTCGGCTTCACCGTCACCGCCGA
CGTCGAGGTGCCCGAAGGACCGCGCACCTGGTGCATGACCCGCAAGCCCGGTGCCTGACGCCCGCCCCAC
GACCCGCAGCGCCCGACCGAAAGGAGCGCACGACCCCATGCATCGGTACCTTTAAGACCAATGACTTACA
AGGCAGCTGTAGATCTTAGCCACTTTTTAAAAGAAAAGGGGGGACTGGAAGGGCTAATTCACTCCCAACG
AAGACAAGATCTGCTTTTTGCTTGTACTGGGTCTCTCTGGTTAGACCAGATCTGAGCCTGGGAGCTCTCT
GGCTAACTAGGGAACCCACTGCTTAAGCCTCAATAAAGCTTGCCTTGAGTGCTTCAAGTAGTGTGTGCCC
GTCTGTTGTGTGACTCTGGTAACTAGAGATCCCTCAGACCCTTTTAGTCAGTGTGGAAAATCTCTAGCAG
TAGTAGTTCATGTCATCTTATTATTCAGTATTTATAACTTGCAAAGAAATGAATATCAGAGAGTGAGAGG
AACTTGTTTATTGCAGCTTATAATGGTTACAAATAAAGCAATAGCATCACAAATTTCACAAATAAAGCAT
TTTTTTCACTGCATTCTAGTTGTGGTTTGTCCAAACTCATCAATGTATCTTATCATGTCTGGCTCTAGCT
ATCCCGCCCCTAACTCCGCCCATCCCGCCCCTAACTCCGCCCAGTTCCGCCCATTCTCCGCCCCATGGCT
GACTAATTTTTTTTATTTATGCAGAGGCCGAGGCCGCCTCGGCCTCTGAGCTATTCCAGAAGTAGTGAGG
AGGCTTTTTTGGAGGCCTAGGGACGTACCCAATTCGCCCTATAGTGAGTCGTATTACGCGCGCTCACTGG
CCGTCGTTTTACAACGTCGTGACTGGGAAAACCCTGGCGTTACCCAACTTAATCGCCTTGCAGCACATCC
CCCTTTCGCCAGCTGGCGTAATAGCGAAGAGGCCCGCACCGATCGCCCTTCCCAACAGTTGCGCAGCCTG
AATGGCGAATGGG
[124 nt withheld, positions 7224-7347]
C
[91 nt withheld, positions 7349-7439]
A
[49 nt withheld, positions 7441-7489]
CCTTTGACGTTGGAGTCCACGTTCTTT
[37 nt withheld, positions 7517-7553]
ACCCTATCTCGGTCTATTCTTTTGATTTATAAGGGATTTTGCCGATTTCGGCCTATTGGTTAAAAAATGA
GCTGATTTAACAAAAATTTAACGCGAATTTTAACAAAATATTAACGCTTACAATTTAGGTGGCACTTTTC
GGGGAAATGTGCGCGGAACCCCTATTTGTTTATTTTTCTAAATACATTCAAATATGTATCCGCTCATGAG
ACAATAACCCTGATAAATGCTTCAATAATATTGAAAAAGGAAGAGTATGAGTATTCAACATTTCCGTGTC
GCCCTTATTCCCTTTTTTGCGGCATTTTGCCTTCCTGTTTTTGCTCACCCAGAAACGCTGGTGAAAGTAA
AAGATGCTGAAGATCAGTTGGGTGCACGAGTGGGTTACATCGAACTGGATCTCAACAGCGGTAAGATCCT
TGAGAGTTTTCGCCCCGAAGAACGTTTTCCAATGATGAGCACTTTTAAAGTTCTGCTATGTGGCGCGGTA
TTATCCCGTATTGACGCCGGGCAAGAGCAACTCGGTCGCCGCATACACTATTCTCAGAATGACTTGGTTG
AGTACTCACCAGTCACAGAAAAGCATCTTACGGATGGCATGACAGTAAGAGAATTATGCAGTGCTGCCAT
AACCATGAGTGATAACACTGCGGCCAACTTACTTCTGACAACGATCGGAGGACCGAAGGAGCTAACCGCT
TTTTTGCACAACATGGGGGATCATGTAACTCGCCTTGATCGTTGGGAACCGGAGCTGAATGAAGCCATAC
CAAACGACGAGCGTGACACCACGATGCCTGTAGCAATGGCAACAACGTTGCGCAAACTATTAACTGGCGA
ACTACTTACTCTAGCTTCCCGGCAACAATTAATAGACTGGATGGAGGCGGATAAAGTTGCAGGACCACTT
CTGCGCTCGGCCCTTCCGGCTGGCTGGTTTATTGCTGATAAATCTGGAGCCGGTGAGCGTGGGTCTCGCG
GTATCATTGCAGCACTGGGGCCAGATGGTAAGCCCTCCCGTATCGTAGTTATCTACACGACGGGGAGTCA
GGCAACTATGGATGAACGAAATAGACAGATCGCTGAGATAGGTGCCTCACTGATTAAGCATTGGTAACTG
TCAGACCAAGTTTACTCATATATACTTTAGATTGATTTAAAACTTCATTTTTAATTTAAAAGGATCTAGG
TGAAGATCCTTTTTGATAATCTCATGACCAAAATCCCTTAACGTGAGTTTTCGTTCCACTGAGCGTCAGA
CCC
